Addgene plasmid #178151: ADAM10_Halo_C_allele
Purpose: Donor vector for endogenous tagging of human ADAM10 at the C-terminus with halotag
Depositing lab: iPSC Neurodegenerative Disease Initiative (iNDI) & Michael Ward. Depositing organization: National Institute of Neurological Disorders and Strokes (NINDS).
Backbone
  Vector backbone: pUC57-BsaI-Free
  Vector type: Donor vector
Growth in bacteria
  Bacterial resistance: Ampicillin, 100 μg/mL
  Growth temperature: 37°C
  Growth strain: DH5alpha
  Copy number: High Copy
Gene/Insert
  Gene/Insert name: Halotag (alt name: ADAM10)
  Species: H. sapiens (human)
  Entrez Gene: ADAM10 (a.k.a. AD10, AD18, CD156c, CDw156, HsT18717, MADM, RAK, kuz)
  Cloning method: Unknown
Terms and licenses: Academic/Nonprofit Terms; Industry Terms: Not Available to Industry
How to cite: ADAM10_Halo_C_allele was a gift from iPSC Neurodegenerative Disease Initiative (iNDI) & Michael Ward (Addgene plasmid # 178151 ; http://n2t.net/addgene:178151 ; RRID:Addgene_178151)
