[The description below was written by a language model from this plasmid's Addgene catalogue record and pLannotate feature annotations shown in this document.]
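Description:
ADAM10_Halo_C_allele is a homology-directed repair donor plasmid built on the pUC57-BsaI-Free cloning backbone, intended for knocking a HaloTag coding sequence into the endogenous human ADAM10 locus so that the native protein is expressed as a C-terminal HaloTag fusion. It is a small (about 4.5 kb), high-copy plasmid propagated in E. coli through a ColE1/pUC-type origin and selected with ampicillin via the β-lactamase gene and its own promoter. The remaining backbone annotations (lac promoter, lac operator, CAP binding site, lacZα fragment, and short lacI, rop and bom fragments) are vestiges of the pUC-family cloning region and have no role in the tagging function.

The payload sits within the interrupted lacZα region. The feature table identifies a short stretch matching the C-terminal end of ADAM10 (annotated by similarity to the bovine orthologue, although the record lists the insert as human), followed after a short unannotated gap, presumably a linker, by a full-length dhaA-type haloalkane dehalogenase reading frame on the same strand, which corresponds to HaloTag. The unannotated sequence flanking these elements on both sides is consistent with genomic homology arms from the ADAM10 locus, though the record does not define their boundaries. No mammalian promoter, selection cassette or polyadenylation signal is annotated, in keeping with a design in which expression depends on the endogenous ADAM10 regulatory elements after integration.

The donor would typically be paired with a site-specific nuclease such as Cas9, but no guide or nuclease is described in the record. The depositing initiative focuses on iPSC models of neurodegenerative disease, and HaloTag fusion allows covalent labelling of endogenous ADAM10 with chloroalkane ligands for imaging, pulldown or related studies.
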