Features (pLannotate 1.2.2; 12 found; start..end, strand, type, name):
     12..104     -  CDS            lacI (fragment): lac repressor; lacI; The lac repressor binds to the lac operator to inhibit transcription in E. coli. This inhibition can be relieved by adding lactose or isopropyl-β-D-thiogalactopyranoside (IPTG).
    287..875     -  rep_origin     ori: high-copy-number ColE1/pMB1/pBR322/pUC origin of replication
   1046..1906    -  CDS            AmpR: β-lactamase; bla; confers resistance to ampicillin, carbenicillin, and related antibiotics
   1907..2011    -  promoter       AmpR promoter: bla
   2106..2141    +  CDS            rop (fragment): Rop protein, which maintains plasmids at low copy number; rop
   2243..2342    +  misc_feature   bom (fragment): basis of mobility region from pBR322
   2348..2505    -  CDS            lacZα (fragment): LacZα fragment of β-galactosidase; lacZ fragment
   2844..2942    +  CDS            ADAM10 (fragment): ADA10_BOVIN - Also known as MADM. Experimental evidence at protein level: Swiss-Prot protein existence level 1. Cleaves the membrane-bound precursor of TNF-alpha to its mature soluble form. Responsible for the proteolytical release of soluble JAM3 from endothelial cells surface (By similarity). Responsible for the proteolytic release of several other cell-surface proteins, including heparin-binding epidermal growth-like factor, ephrin-A2, CD44, CDH2 and for constitutive and regulated alpha- secretase cleavage of amyloid precursor protein (APP) (PubMed:10097139). Contributes to the normal cleav
   2988..3863    +  CDS            dhaA: DHAA_PSEPV - Experimental evidence at protein level: Swiss-Prot protein existence level 1. Catalyzes hydrolytic cleavage of carbon-halogen bonds in halogenated aliphatic compounds, leading to the formation of the corresponding primary alcohols, halide ions and protons. Has a broad substrate specificity, as it is able to dehalogenate mono- and di- chlorinated and brominated alkanes (up to at least C10), and the two isomers of 1,3-dichloropropene to 3-chloroallyl alcohol; the highest activity was found with 1,2-dibromoethane, while no activity was observed with the analog 1,2-dichloroethane. Fro
   4365..4381    -  protein_bind   lac operator: The lac repressor binds to the lac operator to inhibit transcription in E. coli. This inhibition can be relieved by adding lactose or isopropyl-β-D-thiogalactopyranoside (IPTG). lac repressor encoded by lacI
   4389..4419    -  promoter       lac promoter: promoter for the E. coli lac operon
   4434..4455    -  protein_bind   CAP binding site: CAP binding activates transcription in the presence of cAMP. E. coli catabolite activator protein
>Addgene plasmid #178151 | ADAM10_Halo_C_allele | addgene full sequence | sequence record 349340 | Addgene NGS Result
TTGCGTTGCGCTCACTGCCCGCTTTCCAGTCGGGAAACCTGTCGTGCCAGCTGCATTAATGAATCGGCCA
ACGCGCGGGGAGAGGCGGTTTGCGTATTGGGCGCTCTTCCGCTTCCTCGCTCACTGACTCGCTGCGCTCG
GTCGTTCGGCTGCGGCGAGCGGTATCAGCTCACTCAAAGGCGGTAATACGGTTATCCACAGAATCAGGGG
ATAACGCAGGAAAGAACATGTGAGCAAAAGGCCAGCAAAAGGCCAGGAACCGTAAAAAGGCCGCGTTGCT
GGCGTTTTTCCATAGGCTCCGCCCCCCTGACGAGCATCACAAAAATCGACGCTCAAGTCAGAGGTGGCGA
AACCCGACAGGACTATAAAGATACCAGGCGTTTCCCCCTGGAAGCTCCCTCGTGCGCTCTCCTGTTCCGA
CCCTGCCGCTTACCGGATACCTGTCCGCCTTTCTCCCTTCGGGAAGCGTGGCGCTTTCTCATAGCTCACG
CTGTAGGTATCTCAGTTCGGTGTAGGTCGTTCGCTCCAAGCTGGGCTGTGTGCACGAACCCCCCGTTCAG
CCCGACCGCTGCGCCTTATCCGGTAACTATCGTCTTGAGTCCAACCCGGTAAGACACGACTTATCGCCAC
TGGCAGCAGCCACTGGTAACAGGATTAGCAGAGCGAGGTATGTAGGCGGTGCTACAGAGTTCTTGAAGTG
GTGGCCTAACTACGGCTACACTAGAAGAACAGTATTTGGTATCTGCGCTCTGCTGAAGCCAGTTACCTTC
GGAAAAAGAGTTGGTAGCTCTTGATCCGGCAAACAAACCACCGCTGGTAGCGGTGGTTTTTTTGTTTGCA
AGCAGCAGATTACGCGCAGAAAAAAAGGATCTCAAGAAGATCCTTTGATCTTTTCTACGGGGTCTGACGC
TCAGTGGAACGAAAACTCACGTTAAGGGATTTTGGTCATGAGATTATCAAAAAGGATCTTCACCTAGATC
CTTTTAAATTAAAAATGAAGTTTTAAATCAATCTAAAGTATATATGAGTAAACTTGGTCTGACAGTTACC
AATGCTTAATCAGTGAGGCACCTATCTCAGCGATCTGTCTATTTCGTTCATCCATAGTTGCCTGACTCCC
CGTCGTGTAGATAACTACGATACGGGAGGGCTTACCATCTGGCCCCAGTGCTGCAATGATACCGCGAGAT
CCACGCTCACCGGCTCCAGATTTATCAGCAATAAACCAGCCAGCCGGAAGGGCCGAGCGCAGAAGTGGTC
CTGCAACTTTATCCGCCTCCATCCAGTCTATTAATTGTTGCCGGGAAGCTAGAGTAAGTAGTTCGCCAGT
TAATAGTTTGCGCAACGTTGTTGCCATTGCTACAGGCATCGTGGTGTCACGCTCGTCGTTTGGTATGGCT
TCATTCAGCTCCGGTTCCCAACGATCAAGGCGAGTTACATGATCCCCCATGTTGTGCAAAAAAGCGGTTA
GCTCCTTCGGTCCTCCGATCGTTGTCAGAAGTAAGTTGGCCGCAGTGTTATCACTCATGGTTATGGCAGC
ACTGCATAATTCTCTTACTGTCATGCCATCCGTAAGATGCTTTTCTGTGACTGGTGAGTACTCAACCAAG
TCATTCTGAGAATAGTGTATGCGGCGACCGAGTTGCTCTTGCCCGGCGTCAATACGGGATAATACCGCGC
CACATAGCAGAACTTTAAAAGTGCTCATCATTGGAAAACGTTCTTCGGGGCGAAAACTCTCAAGGATCTT
ACCGCTGTTGAGATCCAGTTCGATGTAACCCACTCGTGCACCCAACTGATCTTCAGCATCTTTTACTTTC
ACCAGCGTTTCTGGGTGAGCAAAAACAGGAAGGCAAAATGCCGCAAAAAAGGGAATAAGGGCGACACGGA
AATGTTGAATACTCATACTCTTCCTTTTTCAATATTATTGAAGCATTTATCAGGGTTATTGTCTCATGAG
CGGATACATATTTGAATGTATTTAGAAAAATAAACAAATAGGGGTTCCGCGCACATTTCCCCGAAAAGTG
CCACCTGACGTCTAAGAAACCATTATTATCATGACATTAACCTATAAAAATAGGCGTATCACGAGGCCCT
TTCGTCTCGCGCGTTTCGGTGATGACGGTGAAAACCTCTGACACATGCAGCTCCCGGAGACGGTCACAGC
TTGTCTGTAAGCGGATGCCGGGAGCAGACAAGCCCGTCAGGGCGCGTCAGCGGGTGTTGGCGGGTGTCGG
GGCTGGCTTAACTATGCGGCATCAGAGCAGATTGTACTGAGAGTGCACCATATGCGGTGTGAAATACCGC
ACAGATGCGTAAGGAGAAAATACCGCATCAGGCGCCATTCGCCATTCAGGCTGCGCAACTGTTGGGAAGG
GCGATCGGTGCGGGCCTCTTCGCTATTACGCCAGCTGGCGAAAGGGGGATGTGCTGCAAGGCGATTAAGT
TGGGTAACGCCAGGGTTTTCCCAGTCACGACGTTGTAAAACGACGGCCAGTGAATTCGAGCTCGGTACCT
CGCGAATGCATCTAGATCCAATCATACCAGACTTTGAAGATTTAGTATAAAAAAAGAAATATTTTGTTAG
TAATTTTTGTATTGATTATATATTGAAATGATAACACTTTGGCTATATTAATTTAAATAAAATAAAAAAT
ATTATTAAAATTATTTCACCTTTTAAACCTTTTTTATTGTGGCTATCAGAAGATTTTAAATTACATTGAT
GGCCCATATTATTGGACAGCACTGAACTAAAACCTTTCTTATTGAAACAGCAGCTTTGCTTTTAAAGATT
AAAAAGCTCATGATAAATAAATCTGCTTTGCTTTTATTTGTGGCTCACAGGCACTTTAAAGAGGAGGAGA
CCTCCACAGCCCATTCAGCAACCCCAGCGTCAGCGGCCCCGAGAGAGTTATCAAATGGGACACATGAGAC
GCGGTGGAGGAGGTTCTGGAGGCGGTGGAAGTGGTGGCGGAGGTAGCGCCGAGATCGGCACCGGCTTTCC
CTTCGATCCTCACTACGTGGAAGTGCTGGGCGAGAGAATGCACTATGTGGACGTGGGCCCCAGAGATGGA
ACCCCTGTGCTGTTTCTGCACGGCAACCCTACCAGCAGCTACGTGTGGCGGAACATCATCCCTCACGTGG
CCCCTACACACAGATGTATCGCCCCTGACCTGATCGGCATGGGCAAGAGCGATAAGCCCGACCTGGGCTA
CTTCTTCGACGACCACGTGCGGTTCATGGACGCCTTTATTGAGGCCCTCGGCCTGGAAGAGGTGGTGCTG
GTTATTCACGATTGGGGCAGCGCCCTGGGATTCCACTGGGCCAAGAGAAACCCCGAGAGAGTGAAGGGAA
TCGCCTTCATGGAATTCATCAGGCCCATTCCTACCTGGGACGAGTGGCCTGAGTTCGCCAGAGAGACATT
CCAGGCCTTCAGAACCACCGACGTGGGCAGAAAGCTGATCATCGACCAGAACGTGTTCATCGAGGGCACC
CTGCCTATGGGAGTCGTCAGACCACTGACCGAGGTGGAAATGGACCACTACAGAGAGCCCTTTCTGAACC
CCGTGGACCGGGAACCTCTTTGGAGATTCCCCAACGAGCTGCCCATTGCCGGCGAGCCTGCTAATATTGT
GGCCCTGGTGGAAGAGTACATGGACTGGCTGCATCAGAGCCCCGTGCCTAAGCTGCTGTTTTGGGGAACA
CCCGGCGTGCTGATTCCTCCTGCTGAAGCTGCCAGACTGGCCAAGAGCCTGCCTAATTGCAAGGCCGTGG
ATATCGGCCCTGGCCTGAATCTGCTGCAAGAGGACAACCCCGATCTGATCGGCTCCGAGATTGCCAGATG
GCTGAGCACCCTGGAAATCAGCGGATAACTGCAGCTTTTGCGTTGGTTCTTCCTAGTGCCTACAATGGGA
AAACTTCACTCCAAAGAGAAACCTATTAAGTCATCATCTCCAAACTAAACCCTCACAAGTAACAGTTGAA
GAAAAAATGGCAAGAGATCATATCCTCAGACCAGGTGGAATTACTTAAATTTTAAAGCCTGAAAATTCCA
ATTTGGGGGTGGGAGGTGGAAAAGGAACCCAATTTTCTTATGAACAGATATTTTTAACTTAATGGCACAA
AGTCTTAGAATATTATTATGTGCCCCGTGTTCCCTGTTCTTCGTTGCTGCATTTTCTTCACTTGCAGGCA
AACTTGGCTCTCAATAAACTTTTACCACAAATTGAAATAAATATATTTTTTTCAACTGCCAATCAAGGCT
AGGAGGCTCCAATATCGGATCCCGGGCCCGTCGACTGCAGAGGCCTGCATGCAAGCTTGGCGTAATCATG
GTCATAGCTGTTTCCTGTGTGAAATTGTTATCCGCTCACAATTCCACACAACATACGAGCCGGAAGCATA
AAGTGTAAAGCCTGGGGTGCCTAATGAGTGAGCTAACTCACATTAA
