>Addgene plasmid #178151 | ADAM10_Halo_C_allele | depositor partial sequence | sequence record 345788 | insert
CATACCAGACTTTGAAGATTTAGTATAAAAAAAGAAATATTTTGTTAGTAATTTTTGTATTGATTATATA
TTGAAATGATAACACTTTGGCTATATTAATTTAAATAAAATAAAAAATATTATTAAAATTATTTCACCTT
TTAAACCTTTTTTATTGTGGCTATCAGAAGATTTTAAATTACATTGATGGCCCATATTATTGGACAGCAC
TGAACTAAAACCTTTCTTATTGAAACAGCAGCTTTGCTTTTAAAGATTAAAAAGCTCATGATAAATAAAT
CTGCTTTGCTTTTATTTGTGGCTCACAGGCACTTTAAAGAGGAGGAGACCTCCACAGCCCATTCAGCAAC
CCCAGCGTCAGCGGCCCCGAGAGAGTTATCAAATGGGACACATGAGACGCGGTGGAGGAGGTTCTGGAGG
CGGTGGAAGTGGTGGCGGAGGTAGCGCCGAGATCGGCACCGGCTTTCCCTTCGATCCTCACTACGTGGAA
GTGCTGGGCGAGAGAATGCACTATGTGGACGTGGGCCCCAGAGATGGAACCCCTGTGCTGTTTCTGCACG
GCAACCCTACCAGCAGCTACGTGTGGCGGAACATCATCCCTCACGTGGCCCCTACACACAGATGTATCGC
CCCTGACCTGATCGGCATGGGCAAGAGCGATAAGCCCGACCTGGGCTACTTCTTCGACGACCACGTGCGG
TTCATGGACGCCTTTATTGAGGCCCTCGGCCTGGAAGAGGTGGTGCTGGTTATTCACGATTGGGGCAGCG
CCCTGGGATTCCACTGGGCCAAGAGAAACCCCGAGAGAGTGAAGGGAATCGCCTTCATGGAATTCATCAG
GCCCATTCCTACCTGGGACGAGTGGCCTGAGTTCGCCAGAGAGACATTCCAGGCCTTCAGAACCACCGAC
GTGGGCAGAAAGCTGATCATCGACCAGAACGTGTTCATCGAGGGCACCCTGCCTATGGGAGTCGTCAGAC
CACTGACCGAGGTGGAAATGGACCACTACAGAGAGCCCTTTCTGAACCCCGTGGACCGGGAACCTCTTTG
GAGATTCCCCAACGAGCTGCCCATTGCCGGCGAGCCTGCTAATATTGTGGCCCTGGTGGAAGAGTACATG
GACTGGCTGCATCAGAGCCCCGTGCCTAAGCTGCTGTTTTGGGGAACACCCGGCGTGCTGATTCCTCCTG
CTGAAGCTGCCAGACTGGCCAAGAGCCTGCCTAATTGCAAGGCCGTGGATATCGGCCCTGGCCTGAATCT
GCTGCAAGAGGACAACCCCGATCTGATCGGCTCCGAGATTGCCAGATGGCTGAGCACCCTGGAAATCAGC
GGATAACTGCAGCTTTTGCGTTGGTTCTTCCTAGTGCCTACAATGGGAAAACTTCACTCCAAAGAGAAAC
CTATTAAGTCATCATCTCCAAACTAAACCCTCACAAGTAACAGTTGAAGAAAAAATGGCAAGAGATCATA
TCCTCAGACCAGGTGGAATTACTTAAATTTTAAAGCCTGAAAATTCCAATTTGGGGGTGGGAGGTGGAAA
AGGAACCCAATTTTCTTATGAACAGATATTTTTAACTTAATGGCACAAAGTCTTAGAATATTATTATGTG
CCCCGTGTTCCCTGTTCTTCGTTGCTGCATTTTCTTCACTTGCAGGCAAACTTGGCTCTCAATAAACTTT
TACCACAAATTGAAATAAATATATTTTTTTCAACTGCCAATCAAGGCTAGGAGGCT
